>Addgene plasmid #142821 | TFORF1663 | addgene full sequence | sequence record 396012 | Addgene NGS Result
TTAATGTAGTCTTATGCAATACTCTTGTAGTCTTGCAACATGGTAACGATGAGTTAGCAACATGCCTTAC
AAGGAGAGAAAAAGCACCGTGCATGCCGATTGGTGGAAGTAAGGTGGTACGATCGTGCCTTATTAGGAAG
GCAACAGACGGGTCTGACATGGATTGGACGAACCACTGAATTGCCGCATTGCAGAGATATTGTATTTAAG
TGCCTAGCTCGATACATAAACGGGTCTCTCTGGTTAGACCAGATCTGAGCCTGGGAGCTCTCTGGCTAAC
TAGGGAACCCACTGCTTAAGCCTCAATAAAGCTTGCCTTGAGTGCTTCAAGTAGTGTGTGCCCGTCTGTT
GTGTGACTCTGGTAACTAGAGATCCCTCAGACCCTTTTAGTCAGTGTGGAAAATCTCTAGCAGTGGCGCC
CGAACAGGGACTTGAAAGCGAAAGGGAAACCAGAGGAGCTCTCTCGACGCAGGACTCGGCTTGCTGAAGC
GCGCACGGCAAGAGGCGAGGGGCGGCGACTGGTGAGTACGCCAAAAATTTTGACTAGCGGAGGCTAGAAG
GAGAGAGATGGGTGCGAGAGCGTCAGTATTAAGCGGGGGAGAATTAGATCGCGATGGGAAAAAATTCGGT
TAAGGCCAGGGGGAAAGAAAAAATATAAATTAAAACATATAGTATGGGCAAGCAGGGAGCTAGAACGATT
CGCAGTTAATCCTGGCCTGTTAGAAACATCAGAAGGCTGTAGACAAATACTGGGACAGCTACAACCATCC
CTTCAGACAGGATCAGAAGAACTTAGATCATTATATAATACAGTAGCAACCCTCTATTGTGTGCATCAAA
GGATAGAGATAAAAGACACCAAGGAAGCTTTAGACAAGATAGAGGAAGAGCAAAACAAAAGTAAGACCAC
CGCACAGCAAGCGGCCGCTGATCTTCAGACCTGGAGGAGGAGATATGAGGGACAATTGGAGAAGTGAATT
ATATAAATATAAAGTAGTAAAAATTGAACCATTAGGAGTAGCACCCACCAAGGCAAAGAGAAGAGTGGTG
CAGAGAGAAAAAAGAGCAGTGGGAATAGGAGCTTTGTTCCTTGGGTTCTTGGGAGCAGCAGGAAGCACTA
TGGGCGCAGCGTCAATGACGCTGACGGTACAGGCCAGACAATTATTGTCTGGTATAGTGCAGCAGCAGAA
CAATTTGCTGAGGGCTATTGAGGCGCAACAGCATCTGTTGCAACTCACAGTCTGGGGCATCAAGCAGCTC
CAGGCAAGAATCCTGGCTGTGGAAAGATACCTAAAGGATCAACAGCTCCTGGGGATTTGGGGTTGCTCTG
GAAAACTCATTTGCACCACTGCTGTGCCTTGGAATGCTAGTTGGAGTAATAAATCTCTGGAACAGATTTG
GAATCACACGACCTGGATGGAGTGGGACAGAGAAATTAACAATTACACAAGCTTAATACACTCCTTAATT
GAAGAATCGCAAAACCAGCAAGAAAAGAATGAACAAGAATTATTGGAATTAGATAAATGGGCAAGTTTGT
GGAATTGGTTTAACATAACAAATTGGCTGTGGTATATAAAATTATTCATAATGATAGTAGGAGGCTTGGT
AGGTTTAAGAATAGTTTTTGCTGTACTTTCTATAGTGAATAGAGTTAGGCAGGGATATTCACCATTATCG
TTTCAGACCCACCTCCCAACCCCGAGGGGACCCATGCATTGCATCTCAATTAGTCAGCAACCAGGTGTGG
AAAGTCCCCAGGCTCCCCAGCAGGCAGAAGTATGCAAAGCATGCGTCTCAATTAGTCAGCAACCATAGTC
CCGCCCCTAACTCCGCCCATCCCGCCCCTAACTCCGCCCAGTTCCGCCCATTCTCCGCCCCATGGCTGAC
TAATTTTTTTTATTTATGCAGAGGCCGAGGCCGCCTCGGCCTCTGAGCTATTCCAGAAGTAGTGAGGAGG
CTTTTTTGGAGGCCTAGGCTTTTGCAAAAAGCTTTCTAGAGGTACCACCGGAGCTTACCATGACCGAGTA
CAAGCCCACGGTGCGCCTCGCCACCCGCGACGACGTCCCCAGGGCCGTACGCACCCTCGCCGCCGCGTTC
GCCGACTACCCCGCCACGCGCCACACCGTCGATCCGGACCGCCACATCGAGCGGGTCACCGAGCTGCAAG
AACTCTTCCTCACGCGCGTCGGGCTCGACATCGGCAAGGTGTGGGTCGCGGACGACGGCGCCGCCGTGGC
GGTCTGGACCACGCCGGAGAGCGTCGAAGCGGGGGCGGTGTTCGCCGAGATCGGCCCGCGCATGGCCGAG
TTGAGCGGTTCCCGGCTGGCCGCGCAGCAACAGATGGAAGGCCTCCTGGCGCCGCACCGGCCCAAGGAGC
CCGCGTGGTTCCTGGCCACCGTCGGCGTCTCGCCCGACCACCAGGGCAAGGGTCTGGGCAGCGCCGTCGT
GCTCCCCGGAGTGGAGGCGGCCGAGCGCGCCGGGGTGCCCGCCTTCCTGGAGACCTCCGCGCCCCGCAAC
CTCCCCTTCTACGAGCGGCTCGGCTTCACCGTCACCGCCGACGTCGAGGTGCCCGAAGGACCGCGCACCT
GGTGCATGACCCGCAAGCCCGGTGCCAGTTAACGAATTCTAGATCTTGAGACAAATGGCAGTATTCATCC
ACAATTTTAAAAGAAAAGGGGGGATTGGGGGGTACAGTGCAGGGGAAAGAATAGTAGACATAATAGCAAC
AGACATACAAACTAAAGAATTACAAAAACAAATTACAAAAATTCAAAATTTTCGGGTTTATTACAGGGAC
AGCAGAGATCCACTTTGGCGCCGGCTCGAGGCCTGCAGGTGCAAAGATGGATAAAGTTTTAAACAGAGAG
GAATCTTTGCAGCTAATGGACCTTCTAGGTCTTGAAAGGAGTGGGAATTGGCTCCGGTGCCCGTCAGTGG
GCAGAGCGCACATCGCCCACAGTCCCCGAGAAGTTGGGGGGAGGGGTCGGCAATTGAACCGGTGCCTAGA
GAAGGTGGCGCGGGGTAAACTGGGAAAGTGATGTCGTGTACTGGCTCCGCCTTTTTCCCGAGGGTGGGGG
AGAACCGTATATAAGTGCAGTAGTCGCCGTGAACGTTCTTTTTCGCAACGGGTTTGCCGCCAGAACACAG
GTAAGTGCCGTGTGTGGTTCCCGCGGGCCTGGCCTCTTTACGGGTTATGGCCCTTGCGTGCCTTGAATTA
CTTCCACCTGGCTGCAGTACGTGATTCTTGATCCCGAGCTTCGGGTTGGAAGTGGGTGGGAGAGTTCGAG
GCCTTGCGCTTAAGGAGCCCCTTCGCCTCGTGCTTGAGTTGAGGCCTGGCCTGGGCGCTGGGGCCGCCGC
GTGCGAATCTGGTGGCACCTTCGCGCCTGTCTCGCTGCTTTCGATAAGTCTCTAGCCATTTAAAATTTTT
GATGACCTGCTGCGACGCTTTTTTTCTGGCAAGATAGTCTTGTAAATGCGGGCCAAGATCTGCACACTGG
TATTTCGGTTTTTGGGGCCGCGGGCGGCGACGGGGCCCGTGCGTCCCAGCGCACATGTTCGGCGAGGCGG
GGCCTGCGAGCGCGGCCACCGAGAATCGGACGGGGGTAGTCTCAAGCTGGCCGGCCTGCTCTGGTGCCTG
GCCTCGCGCCGCCGTGTATCGCCCCGCCCTGGGCGGCAAGGCTGGCCCGGTCGGCACCAGTTGCGTGAGC
GGAAAGATGGCCGCTTCCCGGCCCTGCTGCAGGGAGCTCAAAATGGAGGACGCGGCGCTCGGGAGAGCGG
GCGGGTGAGTCACCCACACAAAGGAAAAGGGCCTTTCCGTCCTCAGCCGTCGCTTCATGTGACTCCACGG
AGTACCGGGCGCCGTCCAGGCACCTCGATTAGTTCTCGAGCTTTTGGAGTACGTCGTCTTTAGGTTGGGG
GGAGGGGTTTTATGCGATGGAGTTTCCCCACACTGAGTGGGTGGAGACTGAAGTTAGGCCAGCTTGGCAC
TTGATGTAATTCTCCTTGGAATTTGCCCTTTTTGAGTTTGGATCTTGGTTCATTCTCAAGCCTCAGACAG
TGGTTCAAAGTTTTTTTCTTCCATTTCAGGTGTCGTGAGGCTAGCACCGCCACCATGAAGGAGCGACACA
CGCCCATCGAGAGGGTGCCCCATCTCGGCTTCAAGCAGATTAACCTGTGGAAGATCTACAAAGCAGTGGA
GAAGCTGGGGGCCTATGAGCTGGTGACCGGGCGCCGCCTCTGGAAGAACGTGTACGACGAGCTGGGGGGC
AGCCCAGGCAGCACCAGCGCGGCCACGTGCACGCGCCGCCACTACGAGAGGCTGGTCCTGCCATACGTGC
GGCACCTGAAGGGGGAGGATGACAAGCCGCTGCCCACCTCCAAGCCCAGGAAACAGTACAAGATGGCTAA
GGAGAACAGGGGGGATGATGGGGCCACCGAGAGGCCGAAGAAGGCCAAGGAGGAGCGGCGCATGGACCAG
ATGATGCCAGGAAAGACCAAAGCAGATGCTGCTGACCCAGCACCACTTCCCAGCCAGGAGCCCCCCAGGA
ACAGCACAGAACAGCAGGGCCTGGCCTCTGGGTCTTCTGTGTCCTTTGTGGGTGCCAGCGGCTGTCCTGA
GGCCTACAAGCGGCTCCTATCCAGCTTCTACTGCAAGGGGACACACGGCATCATGTCACCACTGGCCAAA
AAGAAGCTCCTGGCCCAGGTGAGCAAGGTGGAGGCCTTGCAGTGCCAGGAGGAGGGCTGCCGCCATGGGG
CAGAGCCCCAGGCGTCCCCAGCTGTTCACCTCCCAGAGAGTCCCCAGAGCCCCAAAGGGCTGACTGAGAA
CTCCAGGCACCGGCTGACCCCTCAGGAGGGATTGCAGGCCCCAGGTGGCAGCCTCAGAGAGGAGGCGCAG
GCAGGCCCCTGCCCGGCAGCCCCCATCTTCAAGGGCTGCTTCTACACCCACCCCACCGAGGTGCTGAAGC
CTGTCAGCCAGCACCCCAGGGACTTCTTCTCTAGACTTAAAGATGGGGTGCTATTGGGGCCTCCTGGCAA
AGAGGGGCTGTCAGTGAAAGAGCCCCAGCTGGTGTGGGGCGGAGACGCTAACCGCCCTTCTGCGTTCCAT
AAAGGTGGCTCCAGAAAGGGCATCCTCTACCCCAAGCCCAAAGCCTGCTGGGTGTCCCCCATGGCCAAGG
TCCCAGCCGAGAGCCCCACGCTCCCGCCCACCTTCCCCAGTAGCCCAGGCCTGGGCAGCAAGCGCAGCCT
GGAGGAAGAGGGTGCTGCCCACAGTGGGAAGAGACTGCGGGCCGTGTCTCCCTTTCTTAAGGAGGCGGAT
GCCAAGAAGTGTGGGGCCAAACCTGCAGGGTCCGGCCTGGTCTCCTGCCTTCTGGGCCCAGCCCTGGGGC
CTGTGCCCCCAGAGGCCTACAGGGGCACCATGCTGCACTGCCCGCTGAACTTCACTGGCACCCCGGGCCC
CTTGAAGGGCCAGGCTGCACTCCCCTTCAGCCCCCTGGTCATCCCGGCCTTCCCGGCCCACTTCCTGGCC
ACCGCAGGCCCCTCGCCCATGGCCGCTGGCCTGATGCACTTCCCCCCAACGTCCTTCGACAGTGCCCTCC
GCCACAGACTTTGCCCGGCCTCATCTGCCTGGCACGCACCACCAGTCACAACCTATGCAGCGCCCCACTT
CTTCCACCTCAACACCAAGCTGTAGTAATGAACTAGTCCGTAACTTGAAAGTATTTCGATTTCTTGGCTT
TATATATCTTGTGGAAAGGACGAAACCCGCTTGCGATCTCGATATCCACGCGTTAAGTCGACAATCAACC
TCTGGATTACAAAATTTGTGAAAGATTGACTGGTATTCTTAACTATGTTGCTCCTTTTACGCTATGTGGA
TACGCTGCTTTAATGCCTTTGTATCATGCTATTGCTTCCCGTATGGCTTTCATTTTCTCCTCCTTGTATA
AATCCTGGTTGCTGTCTCTTTATGAGGAGTTGTGGCCCGTTGTCAGGCAACGTGGCGTGGTGTGCACTGT
GTTTGCTGACGCAACCCCCACTGGTTGGGGCATTGCCACCACCTGTCAGCTCCTTTCCGGGACTTTCGCT
TTCCCCCTCCCTATTGCCACGGCGGAACTCATCGCCGCCTGCCTTGCCCGCTGCTGGACAGGGGCTCGGC
TGTTGGGCACTGACAATTCCGTGGTGTTGTCGGGGAAATCATCGTCCTTTCCTTGGCTGCTCGCCTGTGT
TGCCACCTGGATTCTGCGCGGGACGTCCTTCTGCTACGTCCCTTCGGCCCTCAATCCAGCGGACCTTCCT
TCCCGCGGCCTGCTGCCGGCTCTGCGGCCTCTTCCGCGTCTTCGCCTTCGCCCTCAGACGAGTCGGATCT
CCCTTTGGGCCGCCTCCCCGCGTCGACTTTAAGACCAATGACTTACAAGGCAGCTGTAGATCTTAGCCAC
TTTTTAAAAGAAAAGGGGGGACTGGAAGGGCTAATTCACTCCCAACGAAGACAAGATCTGCTTTTTGCTT
GTACTGGGTCTCTCTGGTTAGACCAGATCTGAGCCTGGGAGCTCTCTGGCTAACTAGGGAACCCACTGCT
TAAGCCTCAATAAAGCTTGCCTTGAGTGCTTCAAGTAGTGTGTGCCCGTCTGTTGTGTGACTCTGGTAAC
TAGAGATCCCTCAGACCCTTTTAGTCAGTGTGGAAAATCTCTAGCAGTACGTATAGTAGTTCATGTCATC
TTATTATTCAGTATTTATAACTTGCAAAGAAATGAATATCAGAGAGTGAGAGGAACTTGTTTATTGCAGC
TTATAATGGTTACAAATAAAGCAATAGCATCACAAATTTCACAAATAAAGCATTTTTTTCACTGCATTCT
AGTTGTGGTTTGTCCAAACTCATCAATGTATCTTATCATGTCTGGCTCTAGCTATCCCGCCCCTAACTCC
GCCCATCCCGCCCCTAACTCCGCCCAGTTCCGCCCATTCTCCGCCCCATGGCTGACTAATTTTTTTTATT
TATGCAGAGGCCGAGGCCGCCTCGGCCTCTGAGCTATTCCAGAAGTAGTGAGGAGGCTTTTTTGGAGGCC
TAGGGACGTACCCAATTCGCCCTATAGTGAGTCGTATTACGCGCGCTCACTGGCCGTCGTTTTACAACGT
CGTGACTGGGAAAACCCTGGCGTTACCCAACTTAATCGCCTTGCAGCACATCCCCCTTTCGCCAGCTGGC
GTAATAGCGAAGAGGCCCGCACCGATCGCCCTTCCCAACAGTTGCGCAGCCTGAATGGCGAATGGG
[124 nt withheld, positions 7277-7400]
C
[91 nt withheld, positions 7402-7492]
A
[49 nt withheld, positions 7494-7542]
CCTTTGACGTTGGAGTCCACGTTCTTT
[37 nt withheld, positions 7570-7606]
ACCCTATCTCGGTCTATTCTTTTGATTTATAAGGGATTTTGCCGATTTCGGCCTATTGGTTAAAAAATGA
GCTGATTTAACAAAAATTTAACGCGAATTTTAACAAAATATTAACGCTTACAATTTAGGTGGCACTTTTC
GGGGAAATGTGCGCGGAACCCCTATTTGTTTATTTTTCTAAATACATTCAAATATGTATCCGCTCATGAG
ACAATAACCCTGATAAATGCTTCAATAATATTGAAAAAGGAAGAGTATGAGTATTCAACATTTCCGTGTC
GCCCTTATTCCCTTTTTTGCGGCATTTTGCCTTCCTGTTTTTGCTCACCCAGAAACGCTGGTGAAAGTAA
AAGATGCTGAAGATCAGTTGGGTGCACGAGTGGGTTACATCGAACTGGATCTCAACAGCGGTAAGATCCT
TGAGAGTTTTCGCCCCGAAGAACGTTTTCCAATGATGAGCACTTTTAAAGTTCTGCTATGTGGCGCGGTA
TTATCCCGTATTGACGCCGGGCAAGAGCAACTCGGTCGCCGCATACACTATTCTCAGAATGACTTGGTTG
AGTACTCACCAGTCACAGAAAAGCATCTTACGGATGGCATGACAGTAAGAGAATTATGCAGTGCTGCCAT
AACCATGAGTGATAACACTGCGGCCAACTTACTTCTGACAACGATCGGAGGACCGAAGGAGCTAACCGCT
TTTTTGCACAACATGGGGGATCATGTAACTCGCCTTGATCGTTGGGAACCGGAGCTGAATGAAGCCATAC
CAAACGACGAGCGTGACACCACGATGCCTGTAGCAATGGCAACAACGTTGCGCAAACTATTAACTGGCGA
ACTACTTACTCTAGCTTCCCGGCAACAATTAATAGACTGGATGGAGGCGGATAAAGTTGCAGGACCACTT
CTGCGCTCGGCCCTTCCGGCTGGCTGGTTTATTGCTGATAAATCTGGAGCCGGTGAGCGTGGGTCTCGCG
GTATCATTGCAGCACTGGGGCCAGATGGTAAGCCCTCCCGTATCGTAGTTATCTACACGACGGGGAGTCA
GGCAACTATGGATGAACGAAATAGACAGATCGCTGAGATAGGTGCCTCACTGATTAAGCATTGGTAACTG
TCAGACCAAGTTTACTCATATATACTTTAGATTGATTTAAAACTTCATTTTTAATTTAAAAGGATCTAGG
TGAAGATCCTTTTTGATAATCTCATGACCAAAATCCCTTAACGTGAGTTTTCGTTCCACTGAGCGTCAGA
CCCCGTAGAAAAGATCAAAGGATCTTCTTGAGATCCTTTTTTTCTGCGCGTAATCTGCTGCTTGCAAACA
AAAAAACCACCGCTACCAGCGGTGGTTTGTTTGCCGGATCAAGAGCTACCAACTCTTTTTCCGAAGGTAA
CTGGCTTCAGCAGAGCGCAGATACCAAATACTGTTCTTCTAGTGTAGCCGTAGTTAGGCCACCACTTCAA
GAACTCTGTAGCACCGCCTACATACCTCGCTCTGCTAATCCTGTTACCAGTGGCTGCTGCCAGTGGCGAT
AAGTCGTGTCTTACCGGGTTGGACTCAAGACGATAGTTACCGGATAAGGCGCAGCGGTCGGGCTGAACGG
GGGGTTCGTGCACACAGCCCAGCTTGGAGCGAACGACCTACACCGAACTGAGATACCTACAGCGTGAGCT
ATGAGAAAGCGCCACGCTTCCCGAAGGGAGAAAGGCGGACAGGTATCCGGTAAGCGGCAGGGTCGGAACA
GGAGAGCGCACGAGGGAGCTTCCAGGGGGAAACGCCTGGTATCTTTATAGTCCTGTCGGGTTTCGCCACC
TCTGACTTGAGCGTCGATTTTTGTGATGCTCGTCAGGGGGGCGGAGCCTATGGAAAAACGCCAGCAACGC
GGCCTTTTTACGGTTCCTGGCCTTTTGCTGGCCTTTTGCTCACATGTTCTTTCCTGCGTTATCCCCTGAT
TCTGTGGATAACCGTATTACCGCCTTTGAGTGAGCTGATACCGCTCGCCGCAGCCGAACGACCGAGCGCA
GCGAGTCAGTGAGCGAGGAAGCGGAAGAGCGCCCAATACGCAAACCGCCTCTCCCCGCGCGTTGGCCGAT
TCATTAATGCAGCTGGCACGACAGGTTTCCCGACTGGAAAGCGGGCAGTGAGCGCAACGCAATTAATGTG
AGTTAGCTCACTCATTAGGCACCCCAGGCTTTACACTTTATGCTTCCGGCTCGTATGTTGTGTGGAATTG
TGAGCGGATAACAATTTCACACAGGAAACAGCTATGACCATGATTACGCCAAGCGCGCAATTAACCCTCA
CTAAAGGGAACAAAAGCTGGAGCTGCAAGC
Features (pLannotate 1.2.2; 31 found; start..end, strand, type, name):
      5..231     +  promoter       RSV promoter: Rous sarcoma virus enhancer/promoter
    232..412     +  LTR            5' LTR (truncated): truncated 5' long terminal repeat (LTR) from HIV-1
    459..584     +  misc_feature   HIV-1 Ψ: packaging signal of human immunodeficiency virus type 1
    568..931     +  CDS            HIV-1 gag (fragment): gag protein from human immunodeficiency virus 1; gag
   1077..1310    +  misc_feature   RRE: The Rev response element (RRE) of HIV-1 allows for Rev-dependent mRNA export from the nucleus to the cytoplasm.
   1687..1713    +  CDS            Rev (fragment): human immunodeficiency virus 1 (HIV-1) Rev protein; rev; enhances nuclear export of unspliced and incompletely spliced viral mRNAs
   1720..1743    +  promoter       SV40 promoter (fragment): SV40 early promoter
   1744..1815    +  promoter       SV40 promoter (fragment): SV40 enhancer and early promoter
   1839..1974    +  rep_origin     SV40 ori: SV40 origin of replication
   2020..2616    +  CDS            PuroR (fragment): puromycin N-acetyltransferase; pac from Streptomyces; confers resistance to puromycin
   2665..2782    +  misc_feature   cPPT/CTS: central polypurine tract and central termination sequence of HIV-1
   2847..2913    +  CDS            small t antigen (fragment): SV40 (simian virus 40) small t antigen
   2920..4098    +  promoter       EF-1α promoter: strong constitutive promoter for human elongation factor EF-1α
   4115..5692    +  CDS            ARID5A (fragment): ARI5A_HUMAN - Also known as MRF1. Experimental evidence at protein level: Swiss-Prot protein existence level 1. Binds to AT-rich stretches in the modulator region upstream of the human cytomegalovirus major intermediate early gene enhancer. May act as repressor and down-regulate enhancer-dependent gene expressison (PubMed:8649988). May positively regulate chondrocyte- specific transcription such as of COL2A1 in collaboration with SOX9 and positively regulate histone H3 acetylation at chondrocyte-specific genes. May stimulate early-stage chondrocyte differentiation and inhibit later stage diffe
   5708..5761    +  promoter       U6 promoter (fragment): RNA polymerase III promoter for human U6 snRNA
   5803..6391    +  misc_feature   WPRE: woodchuck hepatitis virus posttranscriptional regulatory element
   6442..6461    +  misc_feature   cPPT/CTS (fragment): central polypurine tract and central termination sequence of HIV-1
   6463..6696    +  LTR            3' LTR (ΔU3): self-inactivating 3' long terminal repeat (LTR) from HIV-1
   6774..6895    +  polyA_signal   SV40 poly(A) signal: SV40 polyadenylation signal
   6935..7070    +  rep_origin     SV40 ori: SV40 origin of replication
   7091..7109    -  promoter       T7 promoter: promoter for bacteriophage T7 RNA polymerase
   7117..7272    +  CDS            lacZα (fragment): LacZα fragment of β-galactosidase; lacZ fragment
   7277..7705    +  rep_origin     f1 ori (sequence partly withheld): f1 bacteriophage origin of replication; arrow indicates direction of (+) strand synthesis
   7758..7862    +  promoter       AmpR promoter: bla
   7863..8723    +  CDS            AmpR: β-lactamase; bla; confers resistance to ampicillin, carbenicillin, and related antibiotics
   8894..9482    +  rep_origin     ori: high-copy-number ColE1/pMB1/pBR322/pUC origin of replication
   9665..9757    +  CDS            lacI (fragment): lac repressor; lacI; The lac repressor binds to the lac operator to inhibit transcription in E. coli. This inhibition can be relieved by adding lactose or isopropyl-β-D-thiogalactopyranoside (IPTG).
   9770..9791    +  protein_bind   CAP binding site: CAP binding activates transcription in the presence of cAMP. E. coli catabolite activator protein
   9806..9836    +  promoter       lac promoter: promoter for the E. coli lac operon
   9844..9860    +  protein_bind   lac operator: The lac repressor binds to the lac operator to inhibit transcription in E. coli. This inhibition can be relieved by adding lactose or isopropyl-β-D-thiogalactopyranoside (IPTG). lac repressor encoded by lacI
   9905..9923    +  promoter       T3 promoter: promoter for bacteriophage T3 RNA polymerase
