[The description below was written by a language model from this plasmid's Addgene catalogue record and pLannotate feature annotations shown in this document.]
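Description:
TFORF1663 is a lentiviral mammalian expression plasmid built on the pLX_TRC317 backbone from the Broad Institute Genetic Perturbation Platform, carrying the human transcription factor ARID5A (also known as MRF1) as its open reading frame. It belongs to a large collection of barcoded transcription factor ORF vectors. In bacteria it is maintained through a high-copy ColE1/pUC-type origin and selected with ampicillin via the β-lactamase gene. An f1 origin and remnants of a lac/lacZα cloning region with T7 and T3 promoters are also present in the backbone. The depositor notes that the plasmid can recombine, as lentiviral vectors with repeated LTR sequences often do.

The viral portion follows a third-generation, self-inactivating design. An RSV promoter fused to a truncated HIV-1 5' LTR drives genomic RNA production in packaging cells, followed by the Ψ packaging signal, a gag fragment, the Rev response element for nuclear export, a cPPT/CTS element and a ΔU3 3' LTR that silences LTR promoter activity after integration. Within the transferred region, an SV40 early promoter drives puromycin N-acetyltransferase for selection of transduced cells, and the strong constitutive EF-1α promoter drives the synthesized ARID5A ORF. The WPRE downstream enhances transcript stability and expression. According to the catalogue entry, each construct carries a unique 24-bp barcode, but the feature table does not annotate it separately, so its position is not stated. A short U6 promoter fragment is annotated between the ORF and the WPRE.

The vector is intended for overexpressing ARID5A in mammalian cells. The barcode allows identification of the transcription factor in pooled screens, such as those examining directed differentiation.
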