Addgene plasmid #142821: TFORF1663
Purpose: Lentiviral vector for overexpressing transcription factor ORFs with unique 24-bp barcodes. Barcodes facilitate identification of transcription factors in pooled screens.
Depositing lab: Feng Zhang. Depositing organization: Broad Institute. Publication: A transcription factor atlas of directed differentiation. Joung J, Ma S, Tay T, Geiger-Schuller KR, Kirchgatterer PC, Verdine VK, Guo B, Arias-Garcia MA, Allen WE, Singh A, Kuksenko O, Abudayyeh OO, Gootenberg JS, Fu Z, Macrae RK, Buenrostro JD, Regev A, Zhang F. Cell. 2023 Jan 5;186(1):209-229.e26. doi: 10.1016/j.cell.2022.11.026. PubMed 36608654.
Backbone
  Vector backbone: pLX_TRC317
  Backbone manufacturer: Broad Institute Genetic Perturbation Platform
  Backbone size w/o insert (bp): 8264
  Vector type: Mammalian Expression, Lentiviral
  Selectable markers: Puromycin
Growth in bacteria
  Bacterial resistance: Ampicillin, 100 μg/mL
  Growth temperature: 37°C
  Growth strain: NEB Stable
  Copy number: High Copy
Gene/Insert
  Gene/Insert name: ARID5A
  Species: H. sapiens (human)
  Insert size (bp): 1682
  Entrez Gene: ARID5A (a.k.a. MRF-1, MRF1, RP11-363D14)
  Promoter: EF1a
  Cloning method: Unknown
  Sequencing primers: 5′ GGGTGGAGACTGAAGTTAGGCCAG; 3′ CACATAGCGTAAAAGGAGCAACATAG
Terms and licenses: Academic/Nonprofit Terms; Industry Terms: Not Available to Industry
Depositor comments: NM_001319092,ENST00000454558 . The transcription factor ORF portion of this plasmid was synthesized by Genewiz. Please test multiple small colonies in case of plasmid recombination. To make this collection available in a timely manner, a portion of this collection was not fully sequenced by Addgene. If an Addgene verified full plasmid sequence is not available, please contact us prior to placing an order to request the full sequence.
How to cite: TFORF1663 was a gift from Feng Zhang (Addgene plasmid # 142821 ; http://n2t.net/addgene:142821 ; RRID:Addgene_142821)
