>Addgene plasmid #142821 | TFORF1663 | depositor partial sequence | sequence record 280601 | Insert
ACCGCCACCATGAAGGAGCGACACACGCCCATCGAGAGGGTGCCCCATCTCGGCTTCAAGCAGATTAACC
TGTGGAAGATCTACAAAGCAGTGGAGAAGCTGGGGGCCTATGAGCTGGTGACCGGGCGCCGCCTCTGGAA
GAACGTGTACGACGAGCTGGGGGGCAGCCCAGGCAGCACCAGCGCGGCCACGTGCACGCGCCGCCACTAC
GAGAGGCTGGTCCTGCCATACGTGCGGCACCTGAAGGGGGAGGATGACAAGCCGCTGCCCACCTCCAAGC
CCAGGAAACAGTACAAGATGGCTAAGGAGAACAGGGGGGATGATGGGGCCACCGAGAGGCCGAAGAAGGC
CAAGGAGGAGCGGCGCATGGACCAGATGATGCCAGGAAAGACCAAAGCAGATGCTGCTGACCCAGCACCA
CTTCCCAGCCAGGAGCCCCCCAGGAACAGCACAGAACAGCAGGGCCTGGCCTCTGGGTCTTCTGTGTCCT
TTGTGGGTGCCAGCGGCTGTCCTGAGGCCTACAAGCGGCTCCTATCCAGCTTCTACTGCAAGGGGACACA
CGGCATCATGTCACCACTGGCCAAAAAGAAGCTCCTGGCCCAGGTGAGCAAGGTGGAGGCCTTGCAGTGC
CAGGAGGAGGGCTGCCGCCATGGGGCAGAGCCCCAGGCGTCCCCAGCTGTTCACCTCCCAGAGAGTCCCC
AGAGCCCCAAAGGGCTGACTGAGAACTCCAGGCACCGGCTGACCCCTCAGGAGGGATTGCAGGCCCCAGG
TGGCAGCCTCAGAGAGGAGGCGCAGGCAGGCCCCTGCCCGGCAGCCCCCATCTTCAAGGGCTGCTTCTAC
ACCCACCCCACCGAGGTGCTGAAGCCTGTCAGCCAGCACCCCAGGGACTTCTTCTCTAGACTTAAAGATG
GGGTGCTATTGGGGCCTCCTGGCAAAGAGGGGCTGTCAGTGAAAGAGCCCCAGCTGGTGTGGGGCGGAGA
CGCTAACCGCCCTTCTGCGTTCCATAAAGGTGGCTCCAGAAAGGGCATCCTCTACCCCAAGCCCAAAGCC
TGCTGGGTGTCCCCCATGGCCAAGGTCCCAGCCGAGAGCCCCACGCTCCCGCCCACCTTCCCCAGTAGCC
CAGGCCTGGGCAGCAAGCGCAGCCTGGAGGAAGAGGGTGCTGCCCACAGTGGGAAGAGACTGCGGGCCGT
GTCTCCCTTTCTTAAGGAGGCGGATGCCAAGAAGTGTGGGGCCAAACCTGCAGGGTCCGGCCTGGTCTCC
TGCCTTCTGGGCCCAGCCCTGGGGCCTGTGCCCCCAGAGGCCTACAGGGGCACCATGCTGCACTGCCCGC
TGAACTTCACTGGCACCCCGGGCCCCTTGAAGGGCCAGGCTGCACTCCCCTTCAGCCCCCTGGTCATCCC
GGCCTTCCCGGCCCACTTCCTGGCCACCGCAGGCCCCTCGCCCATGGCCGCTGGCCTGATGCACTTCCCC
CCAACGTCCTTCGACAGTGCCCTCCGCCACAGACTTTGCCCGGCCTCATCTGCCTGGCACGCACCACCAG
TCACAACCTATGCAGCGCCCCACTTCTTCCACCTCAACACCAAGCTGTAGTAATGAACTAGTCCGTAACT
TGAAAGTATTTCGATTTCTTGGCTTTATATATCTTGTGGAAAGGACGAAACCCGCTTGCGATCTCGATAT
CC
