>Addgene plasmid #142821 | TFORF1663 | depositor partial sequence | sequence record 280602 | Barcode
AACCCGCTTGCGATCTCGATATCC
